>Addgene plasmid #135453 | Gal:mCherry-uTEV3 | addgene full sequence | sequence record 267452 | Addgene NGS Result
AAAAAACCCCGGATCGAATTCTACTTCATACATTTTCAATTAAGATGGCTCGGGATCCACCGGTCGCCAC
CATGGTGAGCAAGGGCGAGGAGGATAACATGGCCATCATCAAGGAGTTCATGCGCTTCAAGGTGCACATG
GAGGGCTCCGTGAACGGCCACGAGTTCGAGATCGAGGGCGAGGGCGAGGGCCGCCCCTACGAGGGCACCC
AGACCGCCAAGCTGAAGGTGACCAAGGGTGGCCCCCTGCCCTTCGCCTGGGACATCCTGTCCCCTCAGTT
CATGTACGGCTCCAAGGCCTACGTGAAGCACCCCGCCGACATCCCCGACTACTTGAAGCTGTCCTTCCCC
GAGGGCTTCAAGTGGGAGCGCGTGATGAACTTCGAGGACGGCGGCGTGGTGACCGTGACCCAGGACTCCT
CCCTGCAGGACGGCGAGTTCATCTACAAGGTGAAGCTGCGCGGCACCAACTTCCCCTCCGACGGCCCCGT
AATGCAGAAGAAGACCATGGGCTGGGAGGCCTCCTCCGAGCGGATGTACCCCGAGGACGGCGCCCTGAAG
GGCGAGATCAAGCAGAGGCTGAAGCTGAAGGACGGCGGCCACTACGACGCTGAGGTCAAGACCACCTACA
AGGCCAAGAAGCCCGTGCAGCTGCCCGGCGCCTACAACGTCAACATCAAGTTGGACATCACCTCCCACAA
CGAGGACTACACCATCGTGGAACAGTACGAACGCGCCGAGGGCCGCCACTCCACCGGCGGCATGGACGAG
CTGTACAAGGCTCTGGGAGGTCAAGGTCTGCAGGCTAGTGGTGGAGGAGGCTCTGGTGGAGGCGGTAGCG
GAGGCGGAGGGTCGGCTAGCGGCAGCGGAAAGCTTGGTTCCGGGGGAGAATCCTTGTTTAAGGGACCACG
TGATTACAACCCGATATCGAGCACCATTTGTCATTTGACGAATGAATCTGATGGGCACACAACATCGTTG
TATGGTATTGGATTTGGTCCCTTCATCATTACAAACAAGCACTTGTTTAGAAGAAATAATGGAACACTGT
TGGTCCAATCACTACATGGTGTATTCAAGGTCAAGAACACCACGACTTTGCAACAACACCTCATTGATGG
GAGGGACATGATAATTATTCGCATGCCTAAGGATTTCCCACCATTTCCTCAAAAGCTGAAATTTAGAGAG
CCACAAAGGGAAGAGCGCATATGTCTTGTGACAACCAACTTCCAAACTAAGAGCATGTCTAGCATGGTGT
CAGACACTAGTTGCACATTCCCTTCATCTGATGGCACATTCTGGAAGCATTGGATTCAAACCAAGGATGG
GCAGTGTGGCAATCCATTAGTATCAACTAGAGATGGGTTCATTGTTGGTATACACTCAGCATCGAATTTC
ACCAACACAAACAATTATTTCGCAAGCGTGCCGAAAAACTTCATGGAATTGTTGACAAATCAGGAGGCGC
AGCAGTGGGTTAGTGGTTGGCGATTAAATGCTGACTCAGTATTGTGGGGGGGCCATAAAGTTTTCATGGT
GAAACCTGAAGAGCCTTTTCAGCCAGTTAAGGAAGCGACTCAACTCATGAATGAATTGGTCTACAGCCAG
TAATAGCTCGAGTCATGTAATTAGTTATGTCACGCTTACATTCACGCCCTCCCCCCACATCCGCTCTAAC
CGAAAAGGAAGGAGTTAGACAACCTGAAGTCTAGGTCCCTATTTATTTTTTTATAGTTATGTTAGTATTA
AGAACGTTATTTATATTTCAAATTTTTCTTTTTTTTCTGTACAGACGCGTGTACGCATGTAACATTATAC
TGAAAACCTTGCTTGAGAAGGTTTTGGGACGCTCGAAGGCTTTAATTTGCGGCCGGTACCCAATTCGCCC
TATAGTGAGTCGTATTACGCGCGCTCACTGGCCGTCGTTTTACAACGTCGTGACTGGGAAAACCCTGGCG
TTACCCAACTTAATCGCCTTGCAGCACATCCCCCTTTCGCCAGCTGGCGTAATAGCGAAGAGGCCCGCAC
CGATCGCCCTTCCCAACAGTTGCGCAGCCTGAATGGCGAATGG
[124 nt withheld, positions 2074-2197]
C
[91 nt withheld, positions 2199-2289]
A
[49 nt withheld, positions 2291-2339]
CCTTTGACGTTGGAGTCCACGTTCTTT
[37 nt withheld, positions 2367-2403]
ACCCTATCTCGGTCTATTCTTTTGATTTATAAGGGATTTTGCCGATTTCGGCCTATTGGTTAAAAAATGA
GCTGATTTAACAAAAATTTAACGCGAATTTTAACAAAATATTAACGCTTACAATTTCCTGATGCGGTATT
TTCTCCTTACGCATCTGTGCGGTATTTCACACCGCATAGATCCGTCGAGTTCAAGAGAAAAAAAAAGAAA
AAGCAAAAAGAAAAAAGGAAAGCGCGCCTCGTTCAGAATGACACGTATAGAATGATGCATTACCTTGTCA
TCTTCAGTATCATACTGTTCGTATACATACTTACTGACATTCATAGGTATACATATATACACATGTATAT
ATATCGTATGCTGCAACTTTAAATAATCGGTGTCACTACATAAGAACACCTTTGGTGGAGGGAACATCGT
TTGTACCATTGGGCGAGGTGGCTTCTCTTATGGCAACCGCAAGAGCCTTGAACGCACTCTCACTACGGTG
ATGATCATTCTTGCCTCGCAGACAATCAACGTGGAGGGTAATTCTGCTAGCCTCTGCAAAACTTTCAAGA
AAATGCGGGATCATCTCGCAAGAGAGATCTCCTACTTTCTCCCTTTGCAAACCAAGTTCGACAACTGCGT
ACGGCCTGTTCGAAAGATCTACCACCGCTCTGGAAAGTGCCTCATCCAAAGGCGCAAATCCTGATCCAAA
CCTTTTTACTCCACGCACGGCCCCTAGGGCCTCTTTAAATGCTTGACCGAGAGCAATCCCGCAGTCTTCA
GTGGTGTGATGGTCGTCTATGTGTAAGTCACCAATGCACTCAACGATTAGCGACCAGCCGGAATGCTTGG
CCAGAGCATGTATCATATGGTCCAGAAACCCTATACCTGTGTGGACGTTAATCACTTGCGATTGTGTGGC
CTGTTCTGCTACTGCTTCTGCCTCTTTTTCTGGGAAGATCGAGTGCTCTATCGCTAGGGGACCACCCTTT
AAAGAGATCGCAATCTGAATCTTGGTTTCATTTGTAATACGCTTTACTAGGGCTTTCTGCTCTGTCATCT
TTGCCTTCGTTTATCTTGCCTGCTCATTTTTTAGTATATTCTTCGAAGAAATCACATTACTTTATATAAT
GTATAATTCATTATGTGATAATGCCAATCGCTAAGAAAAAAAAAGAGTCATCCGCTAGGTGGAAAAAAAA
AAATGAAAATCATTACCGAGGCATAAAAAAATATAGAGTGTACTAGAGGAGGCCAAGAGTAATAGAAAAA
GAAAATTGCGGGAAAGGACTGTGTTATGACTTCCCTGACTAATGCCGTGTTCAAACGATACCTGGCAGTG
ACTCCTAGCGCTCACCAAGCTCTTAAAACGGGAATTTATGGTGCACTCTCAGTACAATCTGCTCTGATGC
CGCATAGTTAAGCCAGCCCCGACACCCGCCAACACCCGCTGACGCGCCCTGACGGGCTTGTCTGCTCCCG
GCATCCGCTTACAGACAAGCTGTGACCGTCTCCGGGAGCTGCATGTGTCAGAGGTTTTCACCGTCATCAC
CGAAACGCGCGAGACGAAAGGGCCTCGTGATACGCCTATTTTTATAGGTTAATGTCATGATAATAATGGT
TTCTTAGACGGATCGCTTGCCTGTAACTTACACGCGCCTCGTATCTTTTAATGATGGAATAATTTGGGAA
TTTACTCTGTGTTTATTTATTTTTATGTTTTGTATTTGGATTTTAGAAAGTAAATAAAGAAGGTAGAAGA
GTTACGGAATGAAGAAAAAAAAATAAACAAAGGTTTAAAAAATTTCAACAAAAAGCGTACTTTACATATA
TATTTATTAGACAAGAAAAGCAGATTAAATAGATATACATTCGATTAACGATAAGTAAAATGTAAAATCA
CAGGATTTTCGTGTGTGGTCTTCTACACAGACAAGATGAAACAATTCGGCATTAATACCTGAGAGCAGGA
AGAGCAAGATAAAAGGTAGTATTTGTTGGCGATCCCCCTAGAGTCTTTTACATCTTCGGAAAACAAAAAC
TATTTTTTCTTTAATTTCTTTTTTTACTTTCTATTTTTAATTTATATATTTATATTAAAAAATTTAAATT
ATAATTATTTTTATAGCACGTGATGAAAAGGACCCAGGTGGCACTTTTCGGGGAAATGTGCGCGGAACCC
CTATTTGTTTATTTTTCTAAATACATTCAAATATGTATCCGCTCATGAGACAATAACCCTGATAAATGCT
TCAATAATATTGAAAAAGGAAGAGTATGAGTATTCAACATTTCCGTGTCGCCCTTATTCCCTTTTTTGCG
GCATTTTGCCTTCCTGTTTTTGCTCACCCAGAAACGCTGGTGAAAGTAAAAGATGCTGAAGATCAGTTGG
GTGCACGAGTGGGTTACATCGAACTGGATCTCAACAGCGGTAAGATCCTTGAGAGTTTTCGCCCCGAAGA
ACGTTTTCCAATGATGAGCACTTTTAAAGTTCTGCTATGTGGCGCGGTATTATCCCGTATTGACGCCGGG
CAAGAGCAACTCGGTCGCCGCATACACTATTCTCAGAATGACTTGGTTGAGTACTCACCAGTCACAGAAA
AGCATCTTACGGATGGCATGACAGTAAGAGAATTATGCAGTGCTGCCATAACCATGAGTGATAACACTGC
GGCCAACTTACTTCTGACAACGATCGGAGGACCGAAGGAGCTAACCGCTTTTTTGCACAACATGGGGGAT
CATGTAACTCGCCTTGATCGTTGGGAACCGGAGCTGAATGAAGCCATACCAAACGACGAGCGTGACACCA
CGATGCCTGTAGCAATGGCAACAACGTTGCGCAAACTATTAACTGGCGAACTACTTACTCTAGCTTCCCG
GCAACAATTAATAGACTGGATGGAGGCGGATAAAGTTGCAGGACCACTTCTGCGCTCGGCCCTTCCGGCT
GGCTGGTTTATTGCTGATAAATCTGGAGCCGGTGAGCGTGGGTCTCGCGGTATCATTGCAGCACTGGGGC
CAGATGGTAAGCCCTCCCGTATCGTAGTTATCTACACGACGGGGAGTCAGGCAACTATGGATGAACGAAA
TAGACAGATCGCTGAGATAGGTGCCTCACTGATTAAGCATTGGTAACTGTCAGACCAAGTTTACTCATAT
ATACTTTAGATTGATTTAAAACTTCATTTTTAATTTAAAAGGATCTAGGTGAAGATCCTTTTTGATAATC
TCATGACCAAAATCCCTTAACGTGAGTTTTCGTTCCACTGAGCGTCAGACCCCGTAGAAAAGATCAAAGG
ATCTTCTTGAGATCCTTTTTTTCTGCGCGTAATCTGCTGCTTGCAAACAAAAAAACCACCGCTACCAGCG
GTGGTTTGTTTGCCGGATCAAGAGCTACCAACTCTTTTTCCGAAGGTAACTGGCTTCAGCAGAGCGCAGA
TACCAAATACTGTTCTTCTAGTGTAGCCGTAGTTAGGCCACCACTTCAAGAACTCTGTAGCACCGCCTAC
ATACCTCGCTCTGCTAATCCTGTTACCAGTGGCTGCTGCCAGTGGCGATAAGTCGTGTCTTACCGGGTTG
GACTCAAGACGATAGTTACCGGATAAGGCGCAGCGGTCGGGCTGAACGGGGGGTTCGTGCACACAGCCCA
GCTTGGAGCGAACGACCTACACCGAACTGAGATACCTACAGCGTGAGCTATGAGAAAGCGCCACGCTTCC
CGAAGGGAGAAAGGCGGACAGGTATCCGGTAAGCGGCAGGGTCGGAACAGGAGAGCGCACGAGGGAGCTT
CCAGGGGGAAACGCCTGGTATCTTTATAGTCCTGTCGGGTTTCGCCACCTCTGACTTGAGCGTCGATTTT
TGTGATGCTCGTCAGGGGGGCGGAGCCTATGGAAAAACGCCAGCAACGCGGCCTTTTTACGGTTCCTGGC
CTTTTGCTGGCCTTTTGCTCACATGTTCTTTCCTGCGTTATCCCCTGATTCTGTGGATAACCGTATTACC
GCCTTTGAGTGAGCTGATACCGCTCGCCGCAGCCGAACGACCGAGCGCAGCGAGTCAGTGAGCGAGGAAG
CGGAAGAGCGCCCAATACGCAAACCGCCTCTCCCCGCGCGTTGGCCGATTCATTAATGCAGCTGGCACGA
CAGGTTTCCCGACTGGAAAGCGGGCAGTGAGCGCAACGCAATTAATGTGAGTTAGCTCACTCATTAGGCA
CCCCAGGCTTTACACTTTATGCTTCCGGCTCGTATGTTGTGTGGAATTGTGAGCGGATAACAATTTCACG
CAGGAAACAGCTATGACCATGATTACGCCAAGCGCGCAATTAACCCTCACTAAAGGGAACAAAAGCTGGA
GCTCCGCAAAGAAGTTTAATAATCATATTACATGGCATTACCACCATATACATATCCATATCTAATCTTA
CTTATATGTTGTGGAAATGTAAAGAGCCCCATTATCTTAGCCTAAAAAAACCTTCTCTTTGGAACTTTCA
GTAATACGCTTAACTGCTCATTGCTATATTGAAGTACGGATTAGAAGCCGCCGAGCGGGTGACAGCCCTC
CGAAGGAAGACTCTCCTCCGTGCGTCCTCGTCTTCACCGGTCGCGTTCCTGAAACGCAGATGTGCCTCGC
GCCGCACTGCTCCGAACAATAAAGATTCTACAATACTAGCTTTTATGGTTATGAAGAGGAAAAATTGGCA
GTAACCTGGCCCCACAAACCTTCAAATGAACGAATCAAATTAACAACCATAGGATGATAATGCGATTAGT
TTTTTAGCCTTATTTCTGGGGTAATTAATCAGCGAAGCGATGATTTTTGATCTATTAACAGATATATAAA
TGCAAAAACTGCATAACCACTTTAACTAATACTTTCAACATTTTCGGTTTGTATTACTTCTTATTCAAAT
GTAATAAAAGTATCAACAAAAAATTGTTAATATACCTCTATACTTTAACGTCAAGGAG
Features (pLannotate 1.2.2; 22 found; start..end, strand, type, name):
     72..779     +  CDS            mCherry: mCherry is a basic (constitutively fluorescent) red fluorescent protein published in 2004, derived from Discosoma sp.. It is reported to be a very rapidly-maturing monomer with low acid sensitivity.
    893..1592    +  CDS            TEV protease (fragment): tobacco etch virus protease (Kapust et al., 2001)
   1623..1870    +  terminator     CYC1 terminator: S. cerevisiae CYC1; transcription terminator for CYC1
   1889..1907    -  promoter       T7 promoter: promoter for bacteriophage T7 RNA polymerase
   1915..2070    +  CDS            lacZα (fragment): LacZα fragment of β-galactosidase; lacZ fragment
   2074..2502    +  rep_origin     f1 ori (sequence partly withheld): f1 bacteriophage origin of replication; arrow indicates direction of (+) strand synthesis
   2530..2581    -  misc_feature   bom (fragment): basis of mobility region from pBR322
   2792..3451    -  CDS            HIS3: HIS7_YEAST - Experimental evidence at protein level: Swiss-Prot protein existence level 1. From Saccharomyces cerevisiae (strain ATCC 204508 / S288c) (Baker's yeast).
   3452..3639    -  promoter       HIS3 promoter: S. cerevisiae HIS3
   3689..3769    +  CDS            MRM1 (fragment): MRM1_YEAST - Also known as PET56 From Saccharomyces cerevisiae (strain ATCC 204508 / S288c) (Baker's yeast).
   3770..3819    -  misc_feature   bom (fragment): basis of mobility region from pBR322
   3921..3956    -  CDS            rop (fragment): Rop protein, which maintains plasmids at low copy number; rop
   4024..4527    -  misc_feature   CEN/ARS: S. cerevisiae CEN6 centromere fused to an autonomously replicating sequence
   4564..4668    +  promoter       AmpR promoter: bla
   4669..5529    +  CDS            AmpR: β-lactamase; bla; confers resistance to ampicillin, carbenicillin, and related antibiotics
   5700..6288    +  rep_origin     ori: high-copy-number ColE1/pMB1/pBR322/pUC origin of replication
   6471..6563    +  CDS            lacI (fragment): lac repressor; lacI; The lac repressor binds to the lac operator to inhibit transcription in E. coli. This inhibition can be relieved by adding lactose or isopropyl-β-D-thiogalactopyranoside (IPTG).
   6576..6597    +  protein_bind   CAP binding site: CAP binding activates transcription in the presence of cAMP. E. coli catabolite activator protein
   6612..6642    +  promoter       lac promoter: promoter for the E. coli lac operon
   6650..6666    +  protein_bind   lac operator: The lac repressor binds to the lac operator to inhibit transcription in E. coli. This inhibition can be relieved by adding lactose or isopropyl-β-D-thiogalactopyranoside (IPTG). lac repressor encoded by lacI
   6711..6729    +  promoter       T3 promoter: promoter for bacteriophage T3 RNA polymerase
   6920..7361    +  promoter       GAL1 promoter: S. cerevisiae GAL1; inducible promoter, regulated by Gal4
