[The description below was written by a language model from this plasmid's Addgene catalogue record and pLannotate feature annotations shown in this document.]
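Description:
Gal:mCherry-uTEV3 is a yeast expression plasmid of 7,361 bp built on the pRSII 413 backbone, a centromeric E. coli–S. cerevisiae shuttle vector. In yeast it is maintained at low copy through a CEN6/ARS element and selected by complementation of histidine auxotrophy with the HIS3 marker, which is driven by its own promoter. In bacteria it replicates from a ColE1/pUC-type origin and carries the β-lactamase gene for ampicillin selection. The backbone also retains common cloning-vector remnants: an f1 origin, lacZα and lac promoter/operator fragments, and flanking T3 and T7 promoters. None of these plays a role in the yeast expression cassette.

The payload is a synthetic fusion of about 1.6 kb, assembled by Gibson cloning, in which mCherry is placed upstream of the TEV protease variant uTEV3. Transcription is driven by the Gal4-regulated GAL1 promoter, which spans the end of the circular sequence numbering and reads into the mCherry coding sequence at its start. The CYC1 terminator ends the transcript, and expression is switched on by galactose. According to the record, uTEV3 carries S219V, which improves protease stability, together with I138T, S153N and T180A, which increase catalytic activity. The automated annotation labels the protease region as a TEV protease fragment, so it may not be full length. The mCherry moiety provides a red fluorescent readout of protease expression level in individual cells. The plasmid comes from work on directed evolution of TEV protease toward higher catalytic efficiency, and it serves for inducible expression of the fluorescently tagged, evolved protease in yeast.
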