Addgene plasmid #135453: Gal:mCherry-uTEV3
Purpose: Yeast expression of uTEV3 fused to mCherry
Depositing lab: Alice Ting. Depositing organization: Stanford University. Publication: Directed evolution improves the catalytic efficiency of TEV protease. Sanchez MI, Ting AY. Nat Methods. 2019 Dec 9. pii: 10.1038/s41592-019-0665-7. doi: 10.1038/s41592-019-0665-7. PubMed 31819267.
Backbone
  Vector backbone: pRSII 413
  Backbone manufacturer: Steven B. Haase
  Backbone size w/o insert (bp): 5807
  Total vector size (bp): 7361
  Vector type: Yeast Expression
  Selectable markers: HIS3
Growth in bacteria
  Bacterial resistance: Ampicillin, 100 μg/mL
  Growth temperature: 37°C
  Growth strain: DH5alpha
  Growth instructions: Galactose media to induce expression
  Copy number: Low Copy
Gene/Insert
  Gene/Insert name: mCherry-uTEv3
  Species: Synthetic
  Insert size (bp): 1566
  Mutation: S219V mutation improves stability , I138T/S153N/T180A mutations improve catalytic activity
  Promoter: Gal
  Tag / fusion protein: mCherry
  Cloning method: Gibson Cloning
  Sequencing primers: 5′ Gal-f; 3′ tCYC-r
Terms and licenses: Academic/Nonprofit Terms; Industry Terms: Not Available to Industry
How to cite: Gal:mCherry-uTEV3 was a gift from Alice Ting (Addgene plasmid # 135453 ; http://n2t.net/addgene:135453 ; RRID:Addgene_135453)
